>Addgene plasmid #198530 | pGBT9-ATG9A-N | addgene full sequence | sequence record 389380 | Addgene NGS Result
TCATACTCTTCCTTTTTCAATATTATTGAAGCATTTATCAGGGTTATTGTCTCATGAGCGGATACATATT
TGAATGTATTTAGAAAAATAAACAAATAGGGGTTCCGCGCACATTTCCCCGAAAAGTGCCACCTGACGTC
TAAGAAACCATTATTATCATGACATTAACCTATAAAAATAGGCGTATCACGAGGCCCTTTCGTCTCGCGC
GTTTCGGTGATGACGGTGAAAACCTCTGACACATGCAGCTCCCGGAGACGGTCACAGCTTGTCTGTAAGC
GGATGCCGGGAGCAGACAAGCCCGTCAGGGCGCGTCAGCGGGTGTTGGCGGGTGTCGGGGCTGGCTTAAC
TATGCGGCATCAGAGCAGATTGTACTGAGAGTGCACCATAACGCATTTAAGCATAAACACGCACTATGCC
GTTCTTCTCATGTATATATATATACAGGCAACACGCAGATATAGGTGCGACGTGAACAGTGAGCTGTATG
TGCGCAGCTCGCGTTGCATTTTCGGAAGCGCTCGTTTTCGGAAACGCTTTGAAGTTCCTATTCCGAAGTT
CCTATTCTCTAGCTAGAAAGTATAGGAACTTCAGAGCGCTTTTGAAAACCAAAAGCGCTCTGAAGACGCA
CTTTCAAAAAACCAAAAACGCACCGGACTGTAACGAGCTACTAAAATATTGCGAATACCGCTTCCACAAA
CATTGCTCAAAAGTATCTCTTTGCTATATATCTCTGTGCTATATCCCTATATAACCTACCCATCCACCTT
TCGCTCCTTGAACTTGCATCTAAACTCGACCTCTACATTTTTTATGTTTATCTCTAGTATTACTCTTTAG
ACAAAAAAATTGTAGTAAGAACTATTCATAGAGTGAATCGAAAACAATACGAAAATGTAAACATTTCCTA
TACGTAGTATATAGAGACAAAATAGAAGAAACCGTTCATAATTTTCTGACCAATGAAGAATCATCAACGC
TATCACTTTCTGTTCACAAAGTATGCGCAATCCACATCGGTATAGAATATAATCGGGGATGCCTTTATCT
TGAAAAAATGCACCCGCAGCTTCGCTAGTAATCAGTAAACGCGGGAAGTGGAGTCAGGCTTTTTTTATGG
AAGAGAAAATAGACACCAAAGTAGCCTTCTTCTAACCTTAACGGACCTACAGTGCAAAAAGTTATCAAGA
GACTGCATTATAGAGCGCACAAAGGAGAAAAAAAGTAATCTAAGATGCTTTGTTAGAAAAATAGCGCTCT
CGGGATGCATTTTTGTAGAACAAAAAAGAAGTATAGATTCTTTGTTGGTAAAATAGCGCTCTCGCGTTGC
ATTTCTGTTCTGTAAAAATGCAGCTCAGATTCTTTGTTTGAAAAATTAGCGCTCTCGCGTTGCATTTTTG
TTTTACAAAAATGAAGCACAGATTCTTCGTTGGTAAAATAGCGCTTTCGCGTTGCATTTCTGTTCTGTAA
AAATGCAGCTCAGATTCTTTGTTTGAAAAATTAGCGCTCTCGCGTTGCATTTTTGTTCTACAAAATGAAG
CACAGATGCTTCGTTGCTTGCATGCAACTTCTTTTCTTTTTTTTTCTTTTCTCTCTCCCCCGTTGTTGTC
TCACCATATCCGCAATGACAAAAAAATGATGGAAGACACTAAAGGAAAAAATTAACGACAAAGACAGCAC
CAACAGATGTCGTTGTTCCAGAGCTGATGAGGGGTATCTCGAAGCACACGAAACTTTTTCCTTCCTTCAT
TCACGCACACTACTCTCTAATGAGCAACGGTATACGGCCTTCCTTCCAGTTACTTGAATTTGAAATAAAA
AAAAGTTTGCTGTCTTGCTATCAAGTATAAATAGACCTGCAATTATTAATCTTTTGTTTCCTCGTCATTG
TTCTCGTTCCCTTTCTTCCTTGTTTCTTTTTCTGCACAATATTTCAAGCTATACCAAGCATACAATCAAC
TCCAAGCTTGAAGCAAGCCTCCTGAAAGATGAAGCTACTGTCTTCTATCGAACAAGCATGCGATATTTGC
CGACTTAAAAAGCTCAAGTGCTCCAAAGAAAAACCGAAGTGCGCCAAGTGTCTGAAGAACAACTGGGAGT
GTCGCTACTCTCCCAAAACCAAAAGGTCTCCGCTGACTAGGGCACATCTGACAGAAGTGGAATCAAGGCT
AGAAAGACTGGAACAGCTATTTCTACTGATTTTTCCTCGAGAAGACCTTGACATGATTTTGAAAATGGAT
TCTTTACAGGATATAAAAGCATTGTTAACAGGATTATTTGTACAAGATAATGTGAATAAAGATGCCGTCA
CAGATAGATTGGCTTCAGTGGAGACTGATATGCCTCTAACATTGAGACAGCATAGAATAAGTGCGACATC
ATCATCGGAAGAGAGTAGTAACAAAGGTCAAAGACAGTTGACTGTATCGCCGGAATTCATGGCGCAGTTT
GACACTGAATACCAGCGCCTAGAGGCCTCCTATAGTGATTCACCCCCAGGGGAGGAGGACCTGTTGGTGC
ACGTCGCCGAGGGGAGCAAGTCACCTTGGCACCATATTGAAAACCTTGACCTCTTCTTCTCTCGAGTTTA
TAATCTGCACCAGAAGAATGGCTTCACATGTATGCTCATCGGGGAGTGAGTCGACCTGCAGCCAAGCTAA
TTCCGGGCGAATTTCTTATGATTTATGATTTTTATTATTAAATAAGTTATAAAAAAAATAAGTGTATACA
AATTTTAAAGTGACTCTTAGGTTTTAAAACGAAAATTCTTATTCTTGAGTAACTCTTTCCTGTAGGTCAG
GTTGCTTTCTCAGGTATAGCATGAGGTCGCTCTTATTGACCACACCTCTACCGGCATGCCGGCAAGTGCA
CAAACAATACTTAAATAAATACTACTCAGTAATAACCTATTTCTTAGCATTTTTGACGAAATTTGCTATT
TTGTTAGAGTCTTTTACACCATTTGTCTCCACACCTCCGCTTACATCAACACCAATAACGCCATTTAATC
TAAGCGCATCACCAACATTTTCTGGCGTCAGTCCACCAGCTAACATAAAATGTAAGCTTTCGGGGCTCTC
TTGCCTTCCAACCCAGTCAGAAATCGAGTTCCAATCCAAAAGTTCACCTGTCCCACCTGCTTCTGAATCA
AACAAGGGAATAAACGAATGAGGTTTCTGTGAAGCTGCACTGAGTAGTATGTTGCAGTCTTTTGGAAATA
CGAGTCTTTTAATAACTGGCAAACCGAGGAACTCTTGGTATTCTTGCCACGACTCATCTCCATGCAGTTG
GACGATATCAATGCCGTAATCATTGACCAGAGCCAAAACATCCTCCTTAGGTTGATTACGAAACACGCCA
ACCAAGTATTTCGGAGTGCCTGAACTATTTTTATATGCTTTTACAAGACTTGAAATTTTCCTTGCAATAA
CCGGGTCAATTGTTCTCTTTCTATTGGGCACACATATAATACCCAGCAAGTCAGCATCGGAATCTAGAGC
ACATTCTGCGGCCTCTGTGCTCTGCAAGCCGCAAACTTTCACCAATGGACCAGAACTACCTGTGAAATTA
ATAACAGACATACTCCAAGCTGCCTTTGTGTGCTTAATCACGTATACTCACGTGCTCAATAGTCACCAAT
GCCCTCCCTCTTGGCCCTCTCCTTTTCTTTTTTCGACCGAATTAATTCGTAATCATGTCATAGCTGTTTC
CTGTGTGAAATTGTTATCCGCTCACAATTCCACACAACATACGAGCCGGAAGCATAAAGTGTAAAGCCTG
GGGTGCCTAATGAGTGAGCTAACTCACATTAATTGCGTTGCGCTCACTGCCCGCTTTCCAGTCGGGAAAC
CTGTCGTGCCAGCTGCATTAATGAATCGGCCAACGCGCGGGGAGAGGCGGTTTGCGTATTGGGCGCTCTT
CCGCTTCCTCGCTCACTGACTCGCTGCGCTCGGTCGTTCGGCTGCGGCGAGCGGTATCAGCTCACTCAAA
GGCGGTAATACGGTTATCCACAGAATCAGGGGATAACGCAGGAAAGAACATGTGAGCAAAAGGCCAGCAA
AAGGCCAGGAACCGTAAAAAGGCCGCGTTGCTGGCGTTTTTCCATAGGCTCCGCCCCCCTGACGAGCATC
ACAAAAATCGACGCTCAAGTCAGAGGTGGCGAAACCCGACAGGACTATAAAGATACCAGGCGTTTCCCCC
TGGAAGCTCCCTCGTGCGCTCTCCTGTTCCGACCCTGCCGCTTACCGGATACCTGTCCGCCTTTCTCCCT
TCGGGAAGCGTGGCGCTTTCTCATAGCTCACGCTGTAGGTATCTCAGTTCGGTGTAGGTCGTTCGCTCCA
AGCTGGGCTGTGTGCACGAACCCCCCGTTCAGCCCGACCGCTGCGCCTTATCCGGTAACTATCGTCTTGA
GTCCAACCCGGTAAGACACGACTTATCGCCACTGGCAGCAGCCACTGGTAACAGGATTAGCAGAGCGAGG
TATGTAGGCGGTGCTACAGAGTTCTTGAAGTGGTGGCCTAACTACGGCTACACTAGAAGAACAGTATTTG
GTATCTGCGCTCTGCTGAAGCCAGTTACCTTCGGAAAAAGAGTTGGTAGCTCTTGATCCGGCAAACAAAC
CACCGCTGGTAGCGGTGGTTTTTTTGTTTGCAAGCAGCAGATTACGCGCAGAAAAAAAGGATCTCAAGAA
GATCCTTTGATCTTTTCTACGGGGTCTGACGCTCAGTGGAACGAAAACTCACGTTAAGGGATTTTGGTCA
TGAGATTATCAAAAAGGATCTTCACCTAGATCCTTTTAAATTAAAAATGAAGTTTTAAATCAATCTAAAG
TATATATGAGTAAACTTGGTCTGACAGTTACCAATGCTTAATCAGTGAGGCACCTATCTCAGCGATCTGT
CTATTTCGTTCATCCATAGTTGCCTGACTCCCCGTCGTGTAGATAACTACGATACGGGAGGGCTTACCAT
CTGGCCCCAGTGCTGCAATGATACCGCGAGACCCACGCTCACCGGCTCCAGATTTATCAGCAATAAACCA
GCCAGCCGGAAGGGCCGAGCGCAGAAGTGGTCCTGCAACTTTATCCGCCTCCATCCAGTCTATTAATTGT
TGCCGGGAAGCTAGAGTAAGTAGTTCGCCAGTTAATAGTTTGCGCAACGTTGTTGCCATTGCTACAGGCA
TCGTGGTGTCACGCTCGTCGTTTGGTATGGCTTCATTCAGCTCCGGTTCCCAACGATCAAGGCGAGTTAC
ATGATCCCCCATGTTGTGCAAAAAAGCGGTTAGCTCCTTCGGTCCTCCGATCGTTGTCAGAAGTAAGTTG
GCCGCAGTGTTATCACTCATGGTTATGGCAGCACTGCATAATTCTCTTACTGTCATGCCATCCGTAAGAT
GCTTTTCTGTGACTGGTGAGTACTCAACCAAGTCATTCTGAGAATAGTGTATGCGGCGACCGAGTTGCTC
TTGCCCGGCGTCAATACGGGATAATACCGCGCCACATAGCAGAACTTTAAAAGTGCTCATCATTGGAAAA
CGTTCTTCGGGGCGAAAACTCTCAAGGATCTTACCGCTGTTGAGATCCAGTTCGATGTAACCCACTCGTG
CACCCAACTGATCTTCAGCATCTTTTACTTTCACCAGCGTTTCTGGGTGAGCAAAAACAGGAAGGCAAAA
TGCCGCAAAAAAGGGAATAAGGGCGACACGGAAATGTTGAATAC
Features (pLannotate 1.2.2; 16 found; start..end, strand, type, name):
      5..109     -  promoter       AmpR promoter: bla
    204..239     +  CDS            rop (fragment): Rop protein, which maintains plasmids at low copy number; rop
    341..390     +  misc_feature   bom (fragment): basis of mobility region from pBR322
    391..1555    +  rep_origin     2μ ori: yeast 2μ plasmid origin of replication
   1565..1961    +  promoter       ADH1 promoter: S. cerevisiae ADH1; promoter for alcohol dehydrogenase 1
   1989..2429    +  CDS            GAL4 DNA binding domain: DNA binding domain of the GAL4 transcriptional activator; Saccharomyces cerevisiae GAL4 (truncated)
   2439..2636    +  CDS            Atg9a (fragment): ATG9A_MOUSE - Also known as Apg9l1. Experimental evidence at protein level: Swiss-Prot protein existence level 1. Involved in autophagy and cytoplasm to vacuole transport (Cvt) vesicle formation. Plays a key role in the organization of the preautophagosomal structure/phagophore assembly site (PAS), the nucleating site for formation of the sequestering vesicle. Cycles between a juxta-nuclear trans-Golgi network compartment and late endosomes. Nutrient starvation induces accumulation on autophagosomes. Starvation-dependent trafficking requires ULK1, ATG13 and SUPT20H (By similarity). Required fo
   2667..2854    +  terminator     ADH1 terminator: S. cerevisiae ADH1; transcription terminator for the S. cerevisiae alcohol dehydrogenase 1 (ADH1) gene
   2907..3581    -  CDS            TRP1: phosphoribosylanthranilate isomerase, required for tryptophan biosynthesis; S. cerevisiae TRP1; yeast auxotrophic marker
   3582..3683    -  promoter       TRP1 promoter: S. cerevisiae TRP1
   3721..3737    -  protein_bind   lac operator: The lac repressor binds to the lac operator to inhibit transcription in E. coli. This inhibition can be relieved by adding lactose or isopropyl-β-D-thiogalactopyranoside (IPTG). lac repressor encoded by lacI
   3745..3775    -  promoter       lac promoter: promoter for the E. coli lac operon
   3790..3811    -  protein_bind   CAP binding site: CAP binding activates transcription in the presence of cAMP. E. coli catabolite activator protein
   3824..3916    -  CDS            lacI (fragment): lac repressor; lacI; The lac repressor binds to the lac operator to inhibit transcription in E. coli. This inhibition can be relieved by adding lactose or isopropyl-β-D-thiogalactopyranoside (IPTG).
   4099..4687    -  rep_origin     ori: high-copy-number ColE1/pMB1/pBR322/pUC origin of replication
   4858..4       -  CDS            AmpR (across the origin): β-lactamase; bla; confers resistance to ampicillin, carbenicillin, and related antibiotics
