[The description below was written by a language model from this plasmid's Addgene catalogue record and pLannotate feature annotations shown in this document.]
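Description:
pGBT9-ATG9A-N is a yeast two-hybrid "bait" plasmid built on the pGBT9 backbone, an E. coli–yeast shuttle vector of about 5.7 kb. In bacteria it replicates from a ColE1/pUC-type origin and is selected with ampicillin through the β-lactamase (AmpR) gene. In Saccharomyces cerevisiae it is maintained episomally by the 2μ origin and selected by complementation of tryptophan auxotrophy with the TRP1 marker, which is driven by its own promoter. The feature table also picks up short remnants of rop, bom, lacI and the lac promoter/operator region. These are vestiges of the backbone's cloning history rather than functional parts of the design.

The expression cassette consists of the yeast ADH1 promoter, the GAL4 DNA-binding domain, the insert fused in frame at its C-terminus, and the ADH1 terminator. The insert encodes the N-terminal cytosolic tail of human ATG9A (residues 1–66, about 200 bp), cloned between EcoRI and SalI sites that both remain intact. The automated annotation labels this segment as a fragment of mouse Atg9a, most likely because of sequence similarity to the closest database entry, whereas the catalogue record gives the species as human. ATG9A is a multispanning membrane protein of the autophagy machinery that cycles between the trans-Golgi network and endosomal compartments.

When this plasmid is co-expressed with a GAL4 activation-domain "prey" plasmid in a reporter yeast strain, an interaction between the ATG9A tail and the prey reconstitutes GAL4 activity and switches on the reporter genes. The construct is therefore used to map binding partners of the ATG9A N-terminal domain. The associated work concerned AP-4 adaptor complex–mediated export of ATG9A from the trans-Golgi network.
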