Addgene plasmid #198530: pGBT9-ATG9A-N
Purpose: Expression of GAL4 DNA-binding domain (BD)-ATG9A-N terminal cytosolic domain fusion protein in yeast (yeast two-hybrid assays)
Depositing lab: Juan Bonifacino. Depositing organization: National Institute of Child Health and Human Development (NICHD). Publication: AP-4 mediates export of ATG9A from the trans-Golgi network to promote autophagosome formation. Mattera R, Park SY, De Pace R, Guardia CM, Bonifacino JS. Proc Natl Acad Sci U S A. 2017 Dec 12;114(50):E10697-E10706. doi: 10.1073/pnas.1717327114. Epub 2017 Nov 27. PubMed 29180427.
Backbone
  Vector backbone: pGBT9
  Backbone size w/o insert (bp): 5524
  Total vector size (bp): 5715
  Vector type: Yeast Expression
  Selectable markers: TRP1
Growth in bacteria
  Bacterial resistance: Ampicillin, 100 μg/mL
  Growth temperature: 37°C
  Growth strain: DH5alpha
  Copy number: Unknown
Gene/Insert
  Gene/Insert name: ATG9A N-terminal cytosolic tail (residues 1-66)
  Species: H. sapiens (human)
  Insert size (bp): 201
  Entrez Gene: ATG9A (a.k.a. APG9L1, MGD3208, mATG9)
  Promoter: ADH1
  Tag / fusion protein: GAL4-DNA binding domain fragment (N terminal on backbone)
  Cloning method: Restriction Enzyme; 5′ cloning site EcoRI (not destroyed); 3′ cloning site SalI (not destroyed)
  Sequencing primers: 5′ GAL4 DNA binding domain forward; 3′ GAL4 DNA binding domain reverse
Terms and licenses: Academic/Nonprofit Terms; Industry Terms: Not Available to Industry
How to cite: pGBT9-ATG9A-N was a gift from Juan Bonifacino (Addgene plasmid # 198530 ; http://n2t.net/addgene:198530 ; RRID:Addgene_198530)
