>Addgene plasmid #198530 | pGBT9-ATG9A-N | depositor partial sequence | sequence record 384693 | Full insert sequence and in frame cloning confirmed by sequencing
TCATCGGAAGAGAGTAGTAACAAAGGTCAAAGACAGTTGACTGTATCGCCGGAATTCATGGCGCAGTTTG
ACACTGAATACCAGCGCCTAGAGGCCTCCTATAGTGATTCACCCCCAGGGGAGGAGGACCTGTTGGTGCA
CGTCGCCGAGGGGAGCAAGTCACCTTGGCACCATATTGAAAACCTTGACCTCTTCTTCTCTCGAGTTTAT
AATCTGCACCAGAAGAATGGCTTCACATGTATGCTCATCGGGGAGTGAGTCGACCTGCAGCCAAGCTAAT
TCCGGGCGAATTTCTTATGATTTAT
